>Addgene plasmid #57404 | mEos2-MyosinIIB-N-18 | depositor partial sequence | sequence record 88537 | insert sequence
CCGCTAGCGCTACCGGACTCAGATCTCGAGCTCAAGCTTCGAATTCTGCAGTCGACGGTACCGCCACCAT
GGCGCAGAGAACTGGACTCGAGGATCCAGAGAGGTATCTCTTTGTGGACAGGGCTGTCATCTACAACCCT
GCCACTCAAGCTGATTGGACAGCTAAAAAGCTAGTGTGGATTCCATCAGAACGCCATGGTTTTGAGGCAG
CTAGTATCAAAGAAGAACGGGGAGATGAAGTTATGGTGGAGTTGGCAGAGAATGGAAAGAAAGCAATGGT
CAACAAAGATGATATTCAGAAGATGAACCCACCTAAGTTTTCCAAGGTGGAGGATATGGCAGAATTGACA
TGCTTGAATGAAGCTTCCGTTTTACATAATCTGAAGGATCGCTACTATTCAGGACTAATCTATACTTATT
CTGGACTCTTCTGTGTAGTTATAAACCCTTACAAGAATCTTCCAATTTACTCTGAGAATATTATTGAAAT
GTACAGAGGGAAGAAGCGTCATGAGATGCCTCCACACATCTATGCTATATCTGAATCTGCTTACAGATGC
ATGCTTCAAGATCGTGAGGACCAGTCAATTCTTTGCACGGGTGAGTCAGGTGCTGGGAAGACAGAAAATA
CAAAGAAAGTTATTCAGTACCTTGCCCATGTTGCTTCTTCACATAAAGGAAGAAAGGACCATAATATTCC
TGGGGAACTTGAACGGCAGCTTTTGCAAGCAAATCCAATTCTGGAATCATTTGGAAATGCGAAGACTGTG
AAAAATGATAACTCATCTCGTTTTGGCAAATTTATTCGGATCAACTTTGATGTAACTGGCTATATCGTTG
GGGCCAACATTGAAACATACCTTCTGGAAAAGTCTCGTGCTGTTCGTCAAGCAAAAGATGAACGTACTTT
TCATATCTTTTACCAGTTGTTATCTGGAGCAGGAGAACACCTAAAGTCTGATTTGCTTCTTGAAGGATTT
AATAACTACAGGTTTCTCTCCAATGGCTATATTCCTATTCCGGGACAGCAAGACAAAGATAATTTCCAGG
AGACCATGGAAGCAATGCACATAATGGGCTTCTCCCATGAAGAGATTCTGTCAATGCTTAAAGTAGTATC
TTCAGTGCTACAGTTTGGAAATATTTCTTTCAAAAAGGAGAGAAATACTGATCAAGCTTCCATGCCAGAA
AATACAGTTGCGCAGAAGCTCTGCCATCTTCTTGGGATGAATGTGATGGAGTTTACTCGGGCCATCCTGA
CTCCCCGGATCAAGGTCGGCCGAGACTATGTGCAAAAAGCCCAGACCAAAGAACAGGCAGATTTTGCAGT
AGAAGCATTGGCAAAAGCTACCTATGAGCGGCTCTTTCGCTGGCTCGTTCATCGCATCAATAAAGCTCTG
GATAGGACCAAACGTCAGGGAGCATCTTTCATTGGAATCCTGGATATTGCTGGATTTGAAATTTTTGAGC
TGAACTCCTTTGAACAACTTTGCATCAACTACACCAATGAGAAGCTGCAGCAGCTGTTCAACCACACCAT
GTTTATCCTAGAACAAGAGGAATACCAGCGCGAAGGCATCGAGTGGAACTTCATCGATTTCGGGCTGGAT
CTGCAGCCATGCATCGACCTAATAGAGAGACCTGCGAACCCTCCTGGTGTACTGGCCCTTTTGGATGAAG
AATGCTGGTTCCCTAAAGCCACAGATAAAACCTTTGTTGAAAAACTGGTTCAAGAGCAAGGTTCCCACTC
CAAGTTTCAGAAACCTCGACAATTAAAAGACAAAGCTGATTTTTGCATTATACATTATGCAGGGAAGGTG
GACTATAAGGCAGATGAGTGGCTGATGAAGAATATGGACCCCCTGAATGACAACGTGGCCACCCTTTTGC
ACCAGTCATCAGACAGATTTGTGGCAGAGCTTTGGAAAGATGTGGACCGTATCGTGGGTCTGGATCAAGT
CACTGGTATGACTGAGACAGCTTTTGGCTCCGCATATAAAACCAAGAAGGGCATGTTTCGTACCGTTGGG
CAACTCTACAAAGAATCTCTCACCAAGCTGATGGCAACTCTCCGAAACACCAACCCTAACTTTGTTCGTT
GTATCATTCCAAATCACGAGAAGAGGGCTGGAAAATTGGATCCACACCTAGTCCTAGATCAGCTTCGCTG
TAATGGTGTCCTGGAAGGGATCCGAATCTGTCGCCAGGGCTTCCCTAACCGAATAGTTTTCCAGGAATTC
AGACAGAGATATGAGATCCTAACTCCAAATGCTATTCCTAAAGGTTTTATGGATGGTAAACAGGCCTGTG
AACGAATGATCCGGGCTTTAGAATTGGACCCAAACTTGTACAGAATTGGACAGAGCAAGATATTTTTCAG
AGCTGGAGTTCTGGCACACTTAGAGGAAGAAAGAGATTTAAAAATCACCGATATCATTATCTTCTTCCAG
GCCGTTTGCAGAGGTTACCTGGCCAGAAAGGCCTTTGCCAAGAAGCAGCAGCAACTAAGTGCCTTAAAGG
TCTTGCAGCGGAACTGTGCCGCGTACCTGAAATTACGGCACTGGCAGTGGTGGCGAGTCTTCACAAAGGT
GAAGCCGCTTCTACAAGTGACTCGCCAGGAGGAAGAACTTCAGGCCAAAGATGAAGAGCTGTTGAAGGTG
AAGGAGAAGCAGACAAAGGTGGAAGGAGAGCTGGAGGAGATGGAGCGGAAGCACCAGCAGCTTTTAGAAG
AGAAGAATATCCTTGCAGAACAACTACAAGCAGAGACTGAGCTCTTTGCTGAAGCAGAAGAGATGAGGGC
AAGACTTGCTGCTAAAAAGCAGGAATTAGAAGAGATTCTACATGACTTGGAGTCTAGGGTTGAAGAAGAA
GAAGAAAGAAACCAAATCCTCCAAAATGAAAAGAAAAAAATGCAAGCACATATTCAGGACCTGGAAGAAC
AGCTAGACGAGGAGGAAGGGGCTCGGCAAAAGCTGCAGCTGGAAAAGGTGACAGCAGAGGCCAAGATCAA
GAAGATGGAAGAGGAGATTCTGCTTCTCGAGGACCAAAATTCCAAGTTCATCAAAGAAAAGAAACTCATG
GAAGATCGCATTGCTGAGTGTTCCTCTCAGCTGGCTGAAGAGGAAGAAAAGGCGAAAAACTTGGCCAAAA
TCAGGAATAAGCAAGAAGTGATGATCTCAGATCTAGAAGAACGCTTAAAGAAGGAAGAAAAGACTCGTCA
GGAACTGGAAAAGGCCAAAAGAAAACTCGACGGGGAGACGACCGACCTGCAGGACCAGATCGCAGAGCTG
CAGGCGCAGATTGATGAGCTCAAGCTGCAGCTGGCCAAGAAGGAGGAGGAGCTGCAGGGCGCACTGGCCA
GAGGTGATGATGAAACACTCCATAAGAACAATGCCCTTAAAGTTGTGCGAGAGCTACAAGCCCAAATTGC
TGAACTTCAGGAAGACTTTGAATCCGAGAAGGCTTCACGGAACAAGGCCGAAAAGCAGAAAAGGGACTTG
AGTGAGGAACTGGAAGCTCTGAAAACAGAGCTGGAGGACACGCTGGACACCACGGCAGCCCAGCAGGAAC
TACGTACAAAACGTGAACAAGAAGTGGCAGAGCTGAAGAAAGCTCTTGAGGAGGAAACTAAGAACCATGA
AGCTCAAATCCAGGACATGAGACAAAGACACGCAACAGCCCTGGAGGAGCTCTCAGAGCAGCTGGAACAG
GCCAAGCGGTTCAAAGCAAATCTAGAGAAGAACAAGCAGGGCCTGGAGACAGATAACAAGGAGCTGGCGT
GTGAGGTGAAGGTCCTGCAGCAGGTCAAGGCTGAGTCTGAGCACAAGAGGAAGAAGCTCGACGCGCAGGT
CCAGGAGCTCCATGCCAAGGTCTCTGAAGGCGACAGGCTCAGGGTGGAGCTGGCGGAGAAAGCAAGTAAG
CTGCAGAATGAGCTAGATAATGTCTCCACCCTTCTGGAAGAAGCAGAGAAGAAGGGTATTAAATTTGCTA
AGGATGCAGCTAGTCTTGAGTCTCAACTACAGGATACACAGGAGCTTCTTCAGGAGGAGACACGCCAGAA
ACTAAACCTGAGCAGTCGGATCCGGCAGCTGGAAGAGGAGAAGAACAGTCTTCAGGAGCAGCAGGAGGAG
GAGGAGGAGGCCAGGAAGAACCTGGAGAAGCAAGTGCTGGCCCTGCAGTCCCAGTTGGCTGATACCAAGA
AGAAAGTAGATGACGACCTGGGAACAATTGAAAGTCTGGAAGAAGCCAAGAAGAAGCTTCTGAAGGACGC
GGAGGCCCTGAGCCAGCGCCTGGAGGAGAAGGCACTGGCGTATGACAAACTGGAGAAGACCAAGAACCGC
CTGCAGCAGGAGCTGGACGACCTCACGGTGGACCTGGACCACCAGCGCCAGGTCGCCTCCAACTTGGAGA
AGAAGCAGAAGAAGTTTGACCAGCTGTTAGCAGAAGAGAAGAGCATCTCTGCTCGCTATGCCGAAGAGCG
GGACCGGGCCGAAGCCGAGGCCAGAGAGAAAGAAACCAAAGCCCTGTCACTGGCCCGGGCCCTCGAGGAA
GCCCTGGAGGCCAAGGAGGAGTTTGAGAGGCAGAACAAGCAGCTCCGAGCAGACATGGAAGACCTCATGA
GCTCCAAAGATGATGTGGGAAAAAACGTTCACGAACTTGAAAAATCCAAACGGGCCCTAGAGCAGCAGGT
GGAGGAAATGAGGACCCAGCTGGAGGAGCTGGAAGACGAACTCCAGGCCACGGAAGATGCCAAGCTTCGT
CTGGAGGTCAACATGCAGGCCATGAAGGCGCAGTTCGAGAGAGACCTGCAAACCAGGGATGAGCAGAATG
AAGAGAAGAAGCGGCTGCTGATCAAACAGGTGCGGGAGCTCGAGGCGGAGCTGGAGGATGAGAGGAAACA
GCGGGCGCTTGCTGTAGCTTCAAAGAAAAAGATGGAGATAGACCTGAAGGACCTCGAAGCCCAAATCGAG
GCTGCGAACAAAGCTCGGGATGAGGTGATTAAGCAGCTCCGCAAGCTCCAGGCTCAGATGAAGGATTACC
AACGTGAATTAGAAGAAGCTCGTGCATCCAGAGATGAGATTTTTGCTCAATCCAAAGAGAGTGAAAAGAA
ATTGAAGAGTCTGGAAGCAGAAATCCTTCAATTGCAGGAGGAACTTGCCTCATCTGAGCGAGCCCGCCGA
CACGCCGAGCAGGAGAGAGATGAGCTGGCGGACGAGATCACCAACAGCGCCTCTGGCAAGTCCGCGCTGC
TGGATGAGAAGCGGCGTCTGGAAGCTCGGATCGCACAGCTGGAGGAGGAGCTGGAAGAGGAGCAGAGCAA
CATGGAGCTGCTCAACGACCGCTTCCGCAAGACCACTCTACAGGTGGACACACTGAACGCCGAGCTAGCA
GCCGAGCGCAGCGCCGCCCAGAAGAGTGACAATGCACGCCAGCAACTGGAGCGGCAGAACAAGGAGCTGA
AGGCCAAGCTGCAGGAACTCGAGGGTGCTGTCAAGTCTAAGTTCAAGGCCACCATCTCAGCCCTGGAGGC
CAAGATTGGGCAGCTGGAGGAGCAGCTTGAGCAGGAAGCCAAGGAACGAGCAGCCGCCAACAAATTAGTC
CGTCGCACTGAGAAGAAGCTGAAAGAAATCTTCATGCAGGTTGAGGATGAGCGTCGACACGCGGACCAGT
ATAAAGAGCAGATGGAGAAGGCCAACGCTCGGATGAAGCAGCTTAAACGCCAGCTGGAGGAAGCAGAAGA
AGAAGCGACGCGTGCCAACGCATCTCGGCGTAAACTCCAGCGGGAACTGGATGATGCCACCGAGGCCAAC
GAGGGCCTGAGCCGCGAGGTCAGCACCCTGAAGAACCGGCTGAGGCGGGGTGGCCCCATCAGCTTCTCTT
CCAGCCGATCTGGCCGGCGCCAGCTGCACCTTGAAGGAGCTTCCCTGGAGCTCTCCGACGATGACACAGA
AAGTAAGACCAGTGATGTCAACGAGACGCAGCCACCCCAGTCAGAGGGCAGCGGTGGAGGCAGCGCATCC
GGCGGAAGCGGAAGCGGACCGGTCGCCACCATGAGTGCGATTAAGCCAGACATGAAGATCAAACTCCGTA
TGGAAGGCAACGTAAACGGGCACCACTTTGTGATCGACGGAGATGGTACAGGCAAGCCTTTTGAGGGAAA
ACAGAGTATGGATCTTGAAGTCAAAGAGGGCGGACCTCTGCCTTTTGCCTTTGATATCCTGACCACTGCA
TTCCATTACGGCAACAGGGTATTCGCCAAATATCCAGACAACATACAAGACTATTTTAAGCAGTCGTTTC
CTAAGGGGTATTCGTGGGAACGAAGCTTGACTTTCGAAGACGGGGGCATTTGCATTGCCAGAAACGACAT
AACAATGGAAGGGGACACTTTCTATAATAAAGTTCGATTTTATGGTACCAACTTTCCCGCCAATGGTCCA
GTTATGCAGAAGAAGACGCTGAAATGGGAGCCCTCCACTGAGAAAATGTATGTGCGTGATGGAGTGCTGA
CGGGTGATATTCATATGGCTTTGTTGCTTGAAGGAAATGCCCATTACCGATGTGACTTCAGAACTACTTA
CAAAGCTAAGGAGAAGGGTGTCAAGTTACCAGGCTACCACTTTGTGGACCACTGCATTGAGATTTTAAGC
CATGACAAAGATTACAACAAGGTTAAGCTGTATGAGCATGCTGTTGCTCATTCTGGATTGCCTGACAATG
CCAGACGATAAGCGGCCGCGACTCTAGATCATAATCAGCCATA
