>Addgene plasmid #57404 | mEos2-MyosinIIB-N-18 | addgene partial sequence | sequence record 127451 | AllEos-R 5'-GTACCATCTCCGTCGATCAC-3'
GAGTTTGATCTTCATGTCTGGCTTAATCGCACTCATGGTGGCGACCGGTCCGCTTCCGCTTCCGCCGGAT
GCGCTGCCTCCACCGCTGCCCTCTGACTGGGGTGGCTGCGTCTCGTTGACATCACTGGTCTTACTTTCTG
TGTCATCGTCGGAGAGCTCCAGGGAAGCTCCTTCAAGGTGCAGCTGGCGCCGGCCAGATCGGCTGGAAGA
GAAGCTGATGGGGCCACCCCGCCTCAGCCGGTTCTTCAGGGTGCTGACCTCGCGGCTCAGGCCCTCGTTG
GCCTCGGTGGCATCATCCAGTTCCCGCTGGAGTTTACGCCGAGATGCGTTGGCACGCGTCGCTTCTTCTT
CTGCTTCCTCCAGCTGGCGTTTAAGCTGCTTCATCCGAGCGTTGGCCTTCTCCATCTGCTCTTTATACTG
GTCCGCGTGTCGACGCTCATCCTCAACCTGCATGAAGATTTCTTTCAGCTTCTTCTCAGTGCGACGGACT
AATTTGTTGGCGGCTGCTCGTTCCTTGGCTTCCTGCTCAAGCTGCTCCTCCAGCTGCCCAATCTTGGCCT
CCAGGGCTGAGATGGTGGCCTTGAACTTAGACTTGACAGCACCCTCGAGTTCCTGCAGCTTGGCCTTCAG
CTCCTTGTTCTGCCGCTCCAGTTGCTGGCGTGCATTGTCACTCTTCTGGGCGGCGCTGCGCTCGGCTGCT
AGCTCGGCGTTCAG
