[The description below was written by a language model from this plasmid's Addgene catalogue record.]
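Description:
mEos2-MyosinIIB-N-18 is a mammalian expression plasmid built on the mEos2-N1 backbone (about 4.75 kb without the insert), an N1-style fusion vector in which a gene of interest is placed upstream of the fluorescent protein coding sequence. It is maintained as a high-copy plasmid in E. coli under kanamycin selection, and it carries a neomycin resistance marker that allows G418 selection of transfected mammalian cells. The record does not include a feature table, so the origin of replication and other backbone elements are not itemised. The use of an SV40 polyA reverse sequencing primer suggests an SV40 polyadenylation signal downstream of the fusion.

The insert is human non-muscle myosin heavy chain IIB (MYH10, also known as NMMHC-IIB), expressed from the CMV promoter with mEos2 fused to its C-terminus. The "N-18" in the name probably denotes this orientation and an 18-residue linker between the two proteins, although the record does not say so explicitly. mEos2 is a monomeric green-to-red photoconvertible fluorescent protein. The listed spectral values correspond to its two states, with excitation/emission of 505/516 nm for the green form and 569/581 nm for the red form after photoconversion.

The stated purpose is cytoskeletal localization: the fusion labels myosin IIB-containing structures in the actomyosin cytoskeleton of live or fixed mammalian cells. Because the tag is photoconvertible, such a construct suits optical highlighting and tracking of selected protein populations and single-molecule localization approaches such as PALM. The record itself specifies only the localization and spectral properties, and the cloning method is recorded as unknown.
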