Addgene plasmid #57404: mEos2-MyosinIIB-N-18
Purpose: Localization: Cytoskeleton, Excitation: 505 / 569, Emission: 516 / 581
Depositing lab: Michael Davidson. Depositing organization: Florida State University, Tallahassee.
Backbone
  Vector backbone: mEos2-N1
  Backbone size w/o insert (bp): 4750
  Vector type: Mammalian Expression
  Selectable markers: Neomycin (select with G418)
Growth in bacteria
  Bacterial resistance: Kanamycin, 50 μg/mL
  Growth temperature: 37°C
  Growth strain: DH5alpha
  Copy number: High Copy
Gene/Insert
  Gene/Insert name: MyosinIIB (alt name: NM_005964.1)
  Species: H. sapiens (human)
  Entrez Gene: MYH10 (a.k.a. NMMHC-IIB, NMMHCB)
  Promoter: CMV
  Tag / fusion protein: mEos2 (C terminal on backbone)
  Cloning method: Unknown
  Sequencing primers: 5′ CMV-F; 3′ SV40pA-R
Terms and licenses: Academic/Nonprofit Terms; Industry Terms
Depositor comments: . Excitation = 505 / 569; Emission = 516 / 581
How to cite: mEos2-MyosinIIB-N-18 was a gift from Michael Davidson (Addgene plasmid # 57404 ; http://n2t.net/addgene:57404 ; RRID:Addgene_57404)
